Features (pLannotate 1.2.2; 6 found; start..end, strand, type, name):
    126..230     +  promoter       AmpR promoter: bla
    221..301     -  CDS            int (fragment): INT2_ECOLX - Protein inferred from homology: Swiss-Prot protein existence level 3. Putative integrase believed to be involved in the insertion of antibiotic resistance genes into plasmids and transposons. From Escherichia coli.
    387..443     +  CDS            GmR (fragment): gentamycin acetyltransferase; aacC1; confers resistance to gentamycin
    450..1238    +  CDS            aadA: S3AD_ECOLX - Experimental evidence at protein level: Swiss-Prot protein existence level 1. Mediates bacterial resistance to the antibiotics streptomycin and spectinomycin. From Escherichia coli.
   1412..2000    +  rep_origin     ori: high-copy-number ColE1/pMB1/pBR322/pUC origin of replication
   2183..2232    +  CDS            lacI (fragment): lac repressor; lacI; The lac repressor binds to the lac operator to inhibit transcription in E. coli. This inhibition can be relieved by adding lactose or isopropyl-β-D-thiogalactopyranoside (IPTG).
>Addgene plasmid | pICH45214 | analyzer sequence | sequence record 75035
AATGTGAGACCACGAAGTGGCTCTTCAGTGGACGAAAGGGCCTCGTGATACGCCTATTTTTATAGGTTAA
TGTCATGATAATAATGGTTTCTTAGACGTCAGGTGGCACTTTTCGGGGAAATGTGCGCGGAACCCCTATT
TGTTTATTTTTCTAAATACATTCAAATATGTATCCGCTCATGAGACAATAACCCTGATAAATGCTTCAAT
AATATTGAAAAAGGAAGAGTATGCGCTCACGCAACTGGTCCAGAACCTTGACCGAACGCAGCGGTGGTAA
CGGCGCAGTGGCGGTTTTCATGGCTTGTTATGACTGTTTTTTTGGGGTACAGTCTATGCCTCGGGCATCC
AAGCAGCAAGCGCGTTACGCCGTGGGTCGATGTTTGATGTTATGGAGCAGCAACGATGTTACGCAGCAGG
GCAGTCGCCCTAAAACAAAGTTAAACATCATGAGGGAAGCGGTGATCGCCGAAGTATCGACTCAACTATC
AGAGGTAGTTGGCGTCATCGAGCGCCATCTCGAACCGACGTTGCTGGCCGTACATTTGTACGGCTCCGCA
GTGGATGGCGGCCTGAAGCCACACAGCGATATTGATTTGCTGGTTACGGTGACCGTAAGGCTTGATGAAA
CAACGCGGCGAGCTTTGATCAACGACCTTTTGGAAACTTCGGCTTCCCCTGGAGAGAGCGAGATTCTCCG
CGCTGTAGAAGTCACCATTGTTGTGCACGACGACATCATTCCGTGGCGTTATCCAGCTAAGCGCGAACTG
CAATTTGGAGAATGGCAGCGCAATGACATTCTTGCAGGTATCTTCGAGCCAGCCACGATCGACATTGATC
TGGCTATCTTGCTGACAAAAGCAAGAGAACATAGCGTTGCCTTGGTAGGTCCAGCGGCGGAGGAACTCTT
TGATCCGGTTCCTGAACAGGATCTATTTGAGGCGCTAAATGAAACCTTAACGCTATGGAACTCGCCGCCC
GACTGGGCTGGCGATGAGCGAAATGTAGTGCTTACGTTGTCCCGCATTTGGTACAGCGCAGTAACCGGCA
AAATCGCGCCGAAGGATGTCGCTGCCGACTGGGCAATGGAGCGCCTGCCGGCCCAGTATCAGCCCGTCAT
ACTTGAAGCTAGACAGGCTTATCTTGGACAAGAAGAAGATCGCTTGGCCTCGCGCGCAGATCAGTTGGAA
GAATTTGTCCATTACGTAAAAGGCGAGATCACCAAGGTAGTCGGCAAATAACTGTCAGACCAAGTTTACT
CATATATACTTTAGATTGATTTAAAACTTCATTTTTAATTTAAAAGGATCTAGGTGAAGATCCTTTTTGA
TAATCTCATGACCAAAATCCCTTAACGTGAGTTTTCGTTCCACTGAGCGTCAGACCCCGTAGAAAAGATC
AAAGGATCTTCTTGAGATCCTTTTTTTCTGCGCGTAATCTGCTGCTTGCAAACAAAAAAACCACCGCTAC
CAGCGGTGGTTTGTTTGCCGGATCAAGAGCTACCAACTCTTTTTCCGAAGGTAACTGGCTTCAGCAGAGC
GCAGATACCAAATACTGTCCTTCTAGTGTAGCCGTAGTTAGGCCACCACTTCAAGAACTCTGTAGCACCG
CCTACATACCTCGCTCTGCTAATCCTGTTACCAGTGGCTGCTGCCAGTGGCGATAAGTCGTGTCTTACCG
GGTTGGACTCAAGACGATAGTTACCGGATAAGGCGCAGCGGTCGGGCTGAACGGGGGGTTCGTGCACACA
GCCCAGCTTGGAGCGAACGACCTACACCGAACTGAGATACCTACAGCGTGAGCTATGAGAAAGCGCCACG
CTTCCCGAAGGGAGAAAGGCGGACAGGTATCCGGTAAGCGGCAGGGTCGGAACAGGAGAGCGCACGAGGG
AGCTTCCAGGGGGAAACGCCTGGTATCTTTATAGTCCTGTCGGGTTTCGCCACCTCTGACTTGAGCGTCG
ATTTTTGTGATGCTCGTCAGGGGGGCGGAGCCTATGGAAAAACGCCAGCAACGCGGCCTTTTTACGGTTC
CTGGCCTTTTGCTGGCCTTTTGCTCACATGTTCTTTCCTGCGTTATCCCCTGATTCTGTGGATAACCGTA
TTACCGCCTTTGAGTGAGCTGATACCGCTCGCCGCAGCCGAACGACCGAGCGCAGCGAGTCAGTGAGCGA
GGAAGCGGAAGAGCGCCCAATACGCAAACCGCCTCTCCCCGCGCGTTGGCCGATTCATTAATCACTCTGT
GGTCTCAGGAGATATGACTGGTAAGTTTTTCTTGCCAATACGAATTAGAAAACATGTCTTTGAAGATGAA
CTGTATTTTTTTTTTTTACTTTGTTGTCATTTTAATGTACTTTCTTATCAGGATTAAATCTTCTGTAATT
TAGAGTAGTTTTTTTAACAAGATAATTAACAAACTTAGAGTAATGAAAATTGAGATGTTCAGTTTTCACT
CATATTTCACATTTTGGTGAAAGAGTGGGTAGTATGCAACGTTCTAAGTATGTTTGGACTTTGTATCATG
TTGTTTTGATTCTTTGACGACATGTCTATTTGGGAAACACCAATGACGTGTACCTTGAGACTGATACGAT
TCAAAGGGATAGAAACACGTCAGATTTACAAGTGGCACCTCTTCAATGGACAATGGGTATTCCAATATGC
TAAGATGCTACGAGATATCTAATTTATCTAACACAACTCAATTCCAAACCAAAAATCTGATGCCAGCTCG
ACAAGACAAAAAATCTAAGCTCAAAAATGTCAACAACCAATAGAAATCAAGGCATTGACGATATCACGAG
ATAAGCAAATTAAATCTTCAAGTTTTGCAATTCATATGTACGTTATAAATACCCAAAAACCTCACCGTAA
CCTAGCTATCCAATTTCATCACATCTTATTAACTAAAGAGCCTTTTACTTGCGCCACACTCTCACCGC
